>Addgene plasmid #88915 | 1xNLS-pMJ915v2 | addgene full sequence | sequence record 177330 | Addgene NGS Result
GCTCACATGTTCTTTCCTGCGTTATCCCCTGATTCTGTGGATAACCGTATTACCGCCTTTGAGTGAGCTG
ATACCGCTCGCCGCAGCCGAACGACCGAGCGCAGCGAGTCAGTGAGCGAGGAAGCGGAAGAGCGCCTGAT
GCGGTATTTTCTCCTTACGCATCTGTGCGGTATTTCACACCGCAATGGTGCACTCTCAGTACAATCTGCT
CTGATGCCGCATAGTTAAGCCAGTATACACTCCGCTATCGCTACGTGACTGGGTCATGGCTGCGCCCCGA
CACCCGCCAACACCCGCTGACGCGCCCTGACGGGCTTGTCTGCTCCCGGCATCCGCTTACAGACAAGCTG
TGACCGTCTCCGGGAGCTGCATGTGTCAGAGGTTTTCACCGTCATCACCGAAACGCGCGAGGCAGCTGCG
GTAAAGCTCATCAGCGTGGTCGTGAAGCGATTCACAGATGTCTGCCTGTTCATCCGCGTCCAGCTCGTTG
AGTTTCTCCAGAAGCGTTAATGTCTGGCTTCTGATAAAGCGGGCCATGTTAAGGGCGGTTTTTTCCTGTT
TGGTCACTGATGCCTCCGTGTAAGGGGGATTTCTGTTCATGGGGGTAATGATACCGATGAAACGAGAGAG
GATGCTCACGATACGGGTTACTGATGATGAACATGCCCGGTTACTGGAACGTTGTGAGGGTAAACAACTG
GCGGTATGGATGCGGCGGGACCAGAGAAAAATCACTCAGGGTCAATGCCAGCGCTTCGTTAATACAGATG
TAGGTGTTCCACAGGGTAGCCAGCAGCATCCTGCGATGCAGATCCGGAACATAATGGTGCAGGGCGCTGA
CTTCCGCGTTTCCAGACTTTACGAAACACGGAAACCGAAGACCATTCATGTTGTTGCTCAGGTCGCAGAC
GTTTTGCAGCAGCAGTCGCTTCACGTTCGCTCGCGTATCGGTGATTCATTCTGCTAACCAGTAAGGCAAC
CCCGCCAGCCTAGCCGGGTCCTCAACGACAGGAGCACGATCATGCGCACCCGTGGCCAGGACCCAACGCT
GCCCGAGATGCGCCGCGTGCGGCTGCTGGAGATGGCGGACGCGATGGATATGTTCTGCCAAGGGTTGGTT
TGCGCATTCACAGTTCTCCGCAAGAATTGATTGGCTCCAATTCTTGGAGTGGTGAATCCGTTAGCGAGGT
GCCGCCGGCTTCCATTCAGGTCGAGGTGGCCCGGCTCCATGCACCGCGACGCAACGCGGGGAGGCAGACA
AGGTATAGGGCGGCGCCTACAATCCATGCCAACCCGTTCCATGTGCTCGCCGAGGCGGCATAAATCGCCG
TGACGATCAGCGGTCCAATGATCGAAGTTAGGCTGGTAAGAGCCGCGAGCGATCCTTGAAGCTGTCCCTG
ATGGTCGTCATCTACCTGCCTGGACAGCATGGCCTGCAACGCGGGCATCCCGATGCCGCCGGAAGCGAGA
AGAATCATAATGGGGAAGGCCATCCAGCCTCGCGTCGCGAACGCCAGCAAGACGTAGCCCAGCGCGTCGG
CCGCCATGCCGGCGATAATGGCCTGCTTCTCGCCGAAACGTTTGGTGGCGGGACCAGTGACGAAGGCTTG
AGCGAGGGCGTGCAAGATTCCGAATACCGCAAGCGACAGGCCGATCATCGTCGCGCTCCAGCGAAAGCGG
TCCTCGCCGAAAATGACCCAGAGCGCTGCCGGCACCTGTCCTACGAGTTGCATGATAAAGAAGACAGTCA
TAAGTGCGGCGACGATAGTCATGCCCCGCGCCCACCGGAAGGAGCTGACTGGGTTGAAGGCTCTCAAGGG
CATCGGTCGACGCTCTCCCTTATGCGACTCCTGCATTAGGAAGCAGCCCAGTAGTAGGTTGAGGCCGTTG
AGCACCGCCGCCGCAAGGAATGGTGCATGCAAGGAGATGGCGCCCAACAGTCCCCCGGCCACGGGGCCTG
CCACCATACCCACGCCGAAACAAGCGCTCATGAGCCCGAAGTGGCGAGCCCGATCTTCCCCATCGGTGAT
GTCGGCGATATAGGCGCCAGCAACCGCACCTGTGGCGCCGGTGATGCCGGCCACGATGCGTCCGGCGTAG
AGGATCGAGATCTCGATCCCGCGAAATTAATACGACTCACTATAGGGAGACCACAACGGTTTCCCTCTAG
TGCCGGCTCCGGAGAGCTCTTTAATTAAGCGGCCGCCCTGCAGGACTCGAGTTCTAGAAATAATTTTGTT
TAACTTTAAGAAGGAGATATACATATGAAATCTTCTCACCATCACCATCACCATGGTTCTTCTATGAAAA
TCGAAGAAGGTAAACTGGTAATCTGGATTAACGGCGATAAAGGCTATAACGGTCTCGCTGAAGTCGGTAA
GAAATTCGAGAAAGATACCGGAATTAAAGTCACCGTTGAGCATCCGGATAAACTGGAAGAGAAATTCCCA
CAGGTTGCGGCAACTGGCGATGGCCCTGACATTATCTTCTGGGCACACGACCGCTTTGGTGGCTACGCTC
AATCTGGCCTGTTGGCTGAAATCACCCCGGACAAAGCGTTCCAGGACAAGCTGTATCCGTTTACCTGGGA
TGCCGTACGTTACAACGGCAAGCTGATTGCTTACCCGATCGCTGTTGAAGCGTTATCGCTGATTTATAAC
AAAGATCTGCTGCCGAACCCGCCAAAAACCTGGGAAGAGATCCCGGCGCTGGATAAAGAACTGAAAGCGA
AAGGTAAGAGCGCGCTGATGTTCAACCTGCAAGAACCGTACTTCACCTGGCCGCTGATTGCTGCTGACGG
GGGTTATGCGTTCAAGTATGAAAACGGCAAGTACGACATTAAAGACGTGGGCGTGGATAACGCTGGCGCG
AAAGCGGGTCTGACCTTCCTGGTTGACCTGATTAAAAACAAACACATGAATGCAGACACCGATTACTCCA
TCGCAGAAGCTGCCTTTAATAAAGGCGAAACAGCGATGACCATCAACGGCCCGTGGGCATGGTCCAACAT
CGACACCAGCAAAGTGAATTATGGTGTAACGGTACTGCCGACCTTCAAGGGTCAACCATCCAAACCGTTC
GTTGGCGTGCTGAGCGCAGGTATTAACGCCGCCAGTCCGAACAAAGAGCTGGCAAAAGAGTTCCTCGAAA
ACTATCTGCTGACTGATGAAGGTCTGGAAGCGGTTAATAAAGACAAACCGCTGGGTGCCGTAGCGCTGAA
GTCTTACGAGGAAGAGTTGGCGAAAGATCCACGTATTGCCGCCACTATGGAAAACGCCCAGAAAGGTGAA
ATCATGCCGAACATCCCGCAGATGTCCGCTTTCTGGTATGCCGTGCGTACTGCGGTGATCAACGCCGCCA
GCGGTCGTCAGACTGTCGATGAAGCCCTGAAAGACGCGCAGACTAATTCGAGCTCGAACAACAACAACAA
TAACAATAACAACAACCTCGGGATCGAGGAAAACCTGTACTTCCAATCCAATGCCACCCCAAAGAAGAAA
CGGAAAGTAGGCATCCACGGAGTCCCAGCAGCTACCATGGATAAGAAATACTCAATAGGCTTAGATATCG
GCACAAATAGCGTCGGATGGGCGGTGATCACTGATGAATATAAGGTTCCGTCTAAAAAGTTCAAGGTTCT
GGGAAATACAGACCGCCACAGTATCAAAAAAAATCTTATAGGGGCTCTTTTATTTGACAGTGGAGAGACA
GCGGAAGCGACTCGTCTCAAACGGACAGCTCGTAGAAGGTATACACGTCGGAAGAATCGTATTTGTTATC
TACAGGAGATTTTTTCAAATGAGATGGCGAAAGTAGATGATAGTTTCTTTCATCGACTTGAAGAGTCTTT
TTTGGTGGAAGAAGACAAGAAGCATGAACGTCATCCTATTTTTGGAAATATAGTAGATGAAGTTGCTTAT
CATGAGAAATATCCAACTATCTATCATCTGCGAAAAAAATTGGTAGATTCTACTGATAAAGCGGATTTGC
GCTTAATCTATTTGGCCTTAGCGCATATGATTAAGTTTCGTGGTCATTTTTTGATTGAGGGAGATTTAAA
TCCTGATAATAGTGATGTGGACAAACTATTTATCCAGTTGGTACAAACCTACAATCAATTATTTGAAGAA
AACCCTATTAACGCAAGTGGAGTAGATGCTAAAGCGATTCTTTCTGCACGATTGAGTAAATCAAGACGAT
TAGAAAATCTCATTGCTCAGCTCCCCGGTGAGAAGAAAAATGGCTTATTTGGGAATCTCATTGCTTTGTC
ATTGGGTTTGACCCCTAATTTTAAATCAAATTTTGATTTGGCAGAAGATGCTAAATTACAGCTTTCAAAA
GATACTTACGATGATGATTTAGATAATTTATTGGCGCAAATTGGAGATCAATATGCTGATTTGTTTTTGG
CAGCTAAGAATTTATCAGATGCTATTTTACTTTCAGATATCCTAAGAGTAAATACTGAAATAACTAAGGC
TCCCCTATCAGCTTCAATGATTAAACGCTACGATGAACATCATCAAGACTTGACTCTTTTAAAAGCTTTA
GTTCGACAACAACTTCCAGAAAAGTATAAAGAAATCTTTTTTGATCAATCAAAAAACGGATATGCAGGTT
ATATTGATGGGGGAGCTAGCCAAGAAGAATTTTATAAATTTATCAAACCAATTTTAGAAAAAATGGATGG
TACTGAGGAATTATTGGTGAAACTAAATCGTGAAGATTTGCTGCGCAAGCAACGGACCTTTGACAACGGC
TCTATTCCCCATCAAATTCACTTGGGTGAGCTGCATGCTATTTTGAGAAGACAAGAAGACTTTTATCCAT
TTTTAAAAGACAATCGTGAGAAGATTGAAAAAATCTTGACTTTTCGAATTCCTTATTATGTTGGTCCATT
GGCGCGTGGCAATAGTCGTTTTGCATGGATGACTCGGAAGTCTGAAGAAACAATTACCCCATGGAATTTT
GAAGAAGTTGTCGATAAAGGTGCTTCAGCTCAATCATTTATTGAACGCATGACAAACTTTGATAAAAATC
TTCCAAATGAAAAAGTACTACCAAAACATAGTTTGCTTTATGAGTATTTTACGGTTTATAACGAATTGAC
AAAGGTCAAATATGTTACTGAAGGAATGCGAAAACCAGCATTTCTTTCAGGTGAACAGAAGAAAGCCATT
GTTGATTTACTCTTCAAAACAAATCGAAAAGTAACCGTTAAGCAATTAAAAGAAGATTATTTCAAAAAAA
TAGAATGTTTTGATAGTGTTGAAATTTCAGGAGTTGAAGATAGATTTAATGCTTCATTAGGTACCTACCA
TGATTTGCTAAAAATTATTAAAGATAAAGATTTTTTGGATAATGAAGAAAATGAAGATATCTTAGAGGAT
ATTGTTTTAACATTGACCTTATTTGAAGATAGGGAGATGATTGAGGAAAGACTTAAAACATATGCTCACC
TCTTTGATGATAAGGTGATGAAACAGCTTAAACGTCGCCGTTATACTGGTTGGGGACGTTTGTCTCGAAA
ATTGATTAATGGTATTAGGGATAAGCAATCTGGCAAAACAATATTAGATTTTTTGAAATCAGATGGTTTT
GCCAATCGCAATTTTATGCAGCTGATCCATGATGATAGTTTGACATTTAAAGAAGACATTCAAAAAGCAC
AAGTGTCTGGACAAGGCGATAGTTTACATGAACATATTGCAAATTTAGCTGGTAGCCCTGCTATTAAAAA
AGGTATTTTACAGACTGTAAAAGTTGTTGATGAATTGGTCAAAGTAATGGGGCGGCATAAGCCAGAAAAT
ATCGTTATTGAAATGGCACGTGAAAATCAGACAACTCAAAAGGGCCAGAAAAATTCGCGAGAGCGTATGA
AACGAATCGAAGAAGGTATCAAAGAATTAGGAAGTCAGATTCTTAAAGAGCATCCTGTTGAAAATACTCA
ATTGCAAAATGAAAAGCTCTATCTCTATTATCTCCAAAATGGAAGAGACATGTATGTGGACCAAGAATTA
GATATTAATCGTTTAAGTGATTATGATGTCGATCACATTGTTCCACAAAGTTTCCTTAAAGACGATTCAA
TAGACAATAAGGTCTTAACGCGTTCTGATAAAAATCGTGGTAAATCGGATAACGTTCCAAGTGAAGAAGT
AGTCAAAAAGATGAAAAACTATTGGAGACAACTTCTAAACGCCAAGTTAATCACTCAACGTAAGTTTGAT
AATTTAACGAAAGCTGAACGTGGAGGTTTGAGTGAACTTGATAAAGCTGGTTTTATCAAACGCCAATTGG
TTGAAACTCGCCAAATCACTAAGCATGTGGCACAAATTTTGGATAGTCGCATGAATACTAAATACGATGA
AAATGATAAACTTATTCGAGAGGTTAAAGTGATTACCTTAAAATCTAAATTAGTTTCTGACTTCCGAAAA
GATTTCCAATTCTATAAAGTACGTGAGATTAACAATTACCATCATGCCCATGATGCGTATCTAAATGCCG
TCGTTGGAACTGCTTTGATTAAGAAATATCCAAAACTTGAATCGGAGTTTGTCTATGGTGATTATAAAGT
TTATGATGTTCGTAAAATGATTGCTAAGTCTGAGCAAGAAATAGGCAAAGCAACCGCAAAATATTTCTTT
TACTCTAATATCATGAACTTCTTCAAAACAGAAATTACACTTGCAAATGGAGAGATTCGCAAACGCCCTC
TAATCGAAACTAATGGGGAAACTGGAGAAATTGTCTGGGATAAAGGGCGAGATTTTGCCACAGTGCGCAA
AGTATTGTCCATGCCCCAAGTCAATATTGTCAAGAAAACAGAAGTACAGACAGGCGGATTCTCCAAGGAG
TCAATTTTACCAAAAAGAAATTCGGACAAGCTTATTGCTCGTAAAAAAGACTGGGATCCAAAAAAATATG
GTGGTTTTGATAGTCCAACGGTAGCTTATTCAGTCCTAGTGGTTGCTAAGGTGGAAAAAGGGAAATCGAA
GAAGTTAAAATCCGTTAAAGAGTTACTAGGGATCACAATTATGGAAAGAAGTTCCTTTGAAAAAAATCCG
ATTGACTTTTTAGAAGCTAAAGGATATAAGGAAGTTAAAAAAGACTTAATCATTAAACTACCTAAATATA
GTCTTTTTGAGTTAGAAAACGGTCGTAAACGGATGCTGGCTAGTGCCGGAGAATTACAAAAAGGAAATGA
GCTGGCTCTGCCAAGCAAATATGTGAATTTTTTATATTTAGCTAGTCATTATGAAAAGTTGAAGGGTAGT
CCAGAAGATAACGAACAAAAACAATTGTTTGTGGAGCAGCATAAGCATTATTTAGATGAGATTATTGAGC
AAATCAGTGAATTTTCTAAGCGTGTTATTTTAGCAGATGCCAATTTAGATAAAGTTCTTAGTGCATATAA
CAAACATAGAGACAAACCAATACGTGAACAAGCAGAAAATATTATTCATTTATTTACGTTGACGAATCTT
GGAGCTCCCGCTGCTTTTAAATATTTTGATACAACAATTGATCGTAAACGATATACGTCTACAAAAGAAG
TTTTAGATGCCACTCTTATCCATCAATCCATCACTGGTCTTTATGAAACACGCATTGATTTGAGTCAGCT
AGGAGGTGACGGGTCACCTAAGAAAAAACGAAAAGTTGAGGATCCTAAAAAGAAACGAAAAGTTGATACC
GGTTAATAACATTGGAAGTGGATAACGGATCCGCGATCGCGGCGCGCCACCTGGTGGCCGGCCGGTACCA
CGCGTGCGCGCTGATCCGGCTGCTAACAAAGCCCGAAAGGAAGCTGAGTTGGCTGCTGCCACCGCTGAGC
AATAACTAGCATAACCCCTTGGGGCCTCTAAACGGGTCTTGAGGGGTTTTTTGCTGAAAGGAGGAACTAT
ATCCGGATATCCACAGGACGGGTGTGGTCGCCATGATCGCGTAGTCGATAGTGGCTCCAAGTAGCGAAGC
GAGCAGGACTGGGCGGCGGCCAAAGCGGTCGGACAGTGCTCCGAGAACGGGTGCGCATAGAAATTGCATC
AACGCATATAGCGCTAGCAGCACGCCATAGTGACTGGCGATGCTGTCGGAATGGACGATATCCCGCAAGA
GGCCCGGCAGTACCGGCATAACCAAGCCTATGCCTACAGCATCCAGGGTGACGGTGCCGAGGATGACGAT
GAGCGCATTGTTAGATTTCATACACGGTGCCTGACTGCGTTAGCAATTTAACTGTGATAAACTACCGCAT
TAAAGCTTATCGATGATAAGCTGTCAAACATGAGAATTCTTGAAGACGAAAGGGCCTCGTGATACGCCTA
TTTTTATAGGTTAATGTCATGATAATAATGGTTTCTTAGACGTCAGGTGGCACTTTTCGGGGAAATGTGC
GCGGAACCCCTATTTGTTTATTTTTCTAAATACATTCAAATATGTATCCGCTCATGAGACAATAACCCTG
ATAAATGCTTCAATAACATTGAAAAAGGAAGAGTATGAGTATTCAACATTTCCGTGTCGCCCTTATTCCC
TTTTTTGCGGCATTTTGCCTTCCTGTTTTTGCTCACCCAGAAACGCTGGTGAAAGTAAAAGATGCTGAAG
ATCAGTTGGGTGCACGAGTGGGTTACATCGAACTGGATCTCAACAGCGGTAAGATCCTTGAGAGTTTTCG
CCCCGAAGAACGTTTTCCAATGATGAGCACTTTTAAAGTTCTGCTATGTGGCGCGGTATTATCCCGTGTT
GACGCCGGGCAAGAGCAACTCGGTCGCCGCATACACTATTCTCAGAATGACTTGGTTGAGTACTCACCAG
TCACAGAAAAGCATCTTACGGATGGCATGACAGTAAGAGAATTATGCAGTGCTGCCATAACCATGAGTGA
TAACACTGCGGCCAACTTACTTCTGACAACGATCGGAGGACCGAAGGAGCTAACCGCTTTTTTGCACAAC
ATGGGGGATCATGTAACTCGCCTTGATCGTTGGGAACCGGAGCTGAATGAAGCCATACCAAACGACGAGC
GTGACACCACGATGCCTGCAGCAATGGCAACAACGTTGCGCAAACTATTAACTGGCGAACTACTTACTCT
AGCTTCCCGGCAACAATTAATAGACTGGATGGAGGCGGATAAAGTTGCAGGACCACTTCTGCGCTCGGCC
CTTCCGGCTGGCTGGTTTATTGCTGATAAATCTGGAGCCGGTGAGCGTGGGTCTCGCGGTATCATTGCAG
CACTGGGGCCAGATGGTAAGCCCTCCCGTATCGTAGTTATCTACACGACGGGGAGTCAGGCAACTATGGA
TGAACGAAATAGACAGATCGCTGAGATAGGTGCCTCACTGATTAAGCATTGGTAACTGTCAGACCAAGTT
TACTCATATATACTTTAGATTGATTTAAAACTTCATTTTTAATTTAAAAGGATCTAGGTGAAGATCCTTT
TTGATAATCTCATGACCAAAATCCCTTAACGTGAGTTTTCGTTCCACTGAGCGTCAGACCCCGTAGAAAA
GATCAAAGGATCTTCTTGAGATCCTTTTTTTCTGCGCGTAATCTGCTGCTTGCAAACAAAAAAACCACCG
CTACCAGCGGTGGTTTGTTTGCCGGATCAAGAGCTACCAACTCTTTTTCCGAAGGTAACTGGCTTCAGCA
GAGCGCAGATACCAAATACTGTCCTTCTAGTGTAGCCGTAGTTAGGCCACCACTTCAAGAACTCTGTAGC
ACCGCCTACATACCTCGCTCTGCTAATCCTGTTACCAGTGGCTGCTGCCAGTGGCGATAAGTCGTGTCTT
ACCGGGTTGGACTCAAGACGATAGTTACCGGATAAGGCGCAGCGGTCGGGCTGAACGGGGGGTTCGTGCA
CACAGCCCAGCTTGGAGCGAACGACCTACACCGAACTGAGATACCTACAGCGTGAGCTATGAGAAAGCGC
CACGCTTCCCGAAGGGAGAAAGGCGGACAGGTATCCGGTAAGCGGCAGGGTCGGAACAGGAGAGCGCACG
AGGGAGCTTCCAGGGGGAAACGCCTGGTATCTTTATAGTCCTGTCGGGTTTCGCCACCTCTGACTTGAGC
GTCGATTTTTGTGATGCTCGTCAGGGGGGCGGAGCCTATGGAAAAACGCCAGCAACGCGGCCTTTTTACG
GTTCCTGGCCTTTTGCTGGCCTTTT
Features (pLannotate 1.2.2; 18 found; start..end, strand, type, name):
      1..130     +  rep_origin     RSF ori (fragment): Plasmids containing the RSF 1030 origin of replication can be propagated in E. coli cells that contain additional plasmids with compatible origins.
    135..274     -  misc_feature   bom: basis of mobility region from pBR322
    376..567     -  CDS            rop: Rop protein, which maintains plasmids at low copy number; rop
    584..964     +  CDS            YPB1_ECOLX: Protein predicted: Swiss-Prot protein existence level 4. From Escherichia coli.
   1206..2106    -  CDS            TcR (fragment): tetracycline efflux protein; tet; confers resistance to tetracycline
   2128..2146    +  promoter       T7 promoter: promoter for bacteriophage T7 RNA polymerase
   2235..2257    +  RBS            RBS: efficient ribosome binding site from bacteriophage T7 gene 10 (Olins and Rangwala, 1989)
   2277..2294    +  CDS            6xHis: 6xHis affinity tag
   2304..3404    +  CDS            MBP: maltose binding protein from E. coli; malE (mutated); This version of the gene does not encode a signal sequence, so MBP will remain in the cytosol.
   3459..3475    +  CDS            TEV site (fragment): tobacco etch virus (TEV) protease recognition and cleavage site
   3537..7640    +  CDS            cas9: CAS9_STRP1 - Also known as csn1 From Streptococcus pyogenes serotype M1.
   7789..7838    +  CDS            SET1 (fragment): solubility-enhancement tag derived from T7 phage gene 10B
   7846..7893    +  terminator     T7 terminator: transcription terminator for bacteriophage T7 RNA polymerase
   7919..8211    -  CDS            TcR (fragment): tetracycline efflux protein; tet; confers resistance to tetracycline
   8259..8287    -  promoter       tet promoter: E. coli promoter for tetracycline efflux protein gene
   8400..8504    +  promoter       AmpR promoter: bla
   8505..9365    +  CDS            AmpR: β-lactamase; bla; confers resistance to ampicillin, carbenicillin, and related antibiotics
   9536..10124   +  rep_origin     ori: high-copy-number ColE1/pMB1/pBR322/pUC origin of replication
