[The description below was written by a language model from this plasmid's Addgene catalogue record and pLannotate feature annotations shown in this document.]
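Description:
1xNLS-pMJ915v2 is a bacterial expression plasmid of about 10.2 kb, built on the pMJ915 backbone, for producing a modified Streptococcus pyogenes Cas9 protein in E. coli. It is maintained through a ColE1/pMB1-type origin accompanied by the rop gene and the pBR322 bom region, an arrangement typical of pBR322-derived vectors in which Rop moderates copy number; the catalogue entry lists copy number as unknown. Selection is by ampicillin via β-lactamase expressed from its own promoter. The annotation also picks up two fragments of the tetracycline resistance gene and its promoter flanking the expression cassette. These look like remnants of a tet gene interrupted by the insert rather than a working marker. A short hit labelled as an RSF origin fragment is probably just homology adjacent to the main origin.

The expression cassette is driven by a T7 promoter with the phage T7 gene 10 ribosome binding site and closed by a T7 terminator, so it requires a host that supplies T7 RNA polymerase. The open reading frame begins with a 6xHis tag, followed by cytosolic maltose binding protein (lacking its signal sequence) and a TEV protease site. Cas9 follows these elements, which allows affinity purification, improved solubility and later removal of the tags by cleavage. The name implies a single nuclear localization signal on Cas9, but the feature table does not annotate an NLS, and the record does not specify what the modification is or where it lies. The associated work used purified Cas9 ribonucleoprotein complexes for genome editing in the mouse brain, consistent with use of this plasmid to make recombinant protein for RNP assembly.
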