Addgene plasmid #88915: 1xNLS-pMJ915v2
Purpose: For expression of modified SpyCas9 in e.coli.
Depositing lab: Jennifer Doudna. Depositing organization: University of California, Berkeley. Publication: Efficient genome editing in the mouse brain by local delivery of engineered Cas9 ribonucleoprotein complexes. Staahl BT, Benekareddy M, Coulon-Bainier C, Banfal AA, Floor SN, Sabo JK, Urnes C, Munares GA, Ghosh A, Doudna JA. Nat Biotechnol. 2017 Feb 13. doi: 10.1038/nbt.3806. PubMed 28191903.
Backbone
  Vector backbone: pMJ915
  Vector type: Bacterial Expression, CRISPR
Growth in bacteria
  Bacterial resistance: Ampicillin, 100 μg/mL
  Growth temperature: 37°C
  Growth strain: DH5alpha
  Copy number: Unknown
Gene/Insert
  Gene/Insert name: Cas9
Terms and licenses: Academic/Nonprofit Terms; Industry Terms: Not Available to Industry
How to cite: 1xNLS-pMJ915v2 was a gift from Jennifer Doudna (Addgene plasmid # 88915 ; http://n2t.net/addgene:88915 ; RRID:Addgene_88915)
